>Addgene plasmid #214788 | pMSCV/CALR del52-linker-Venus | addgene full sequence | sequence record 429014 | Addgene NGS Result
ATGAAAGACCCCACCTGTAGGTTTGGCAAGCTAGCTTAAGTAACGCCATTTTGCAAGGCATGGAAAATAC
ATAACTGAGAATAGAGAAGTTCAGATCAAGGTTAGGAACAGAGAGACAGCAGAATATGGGCCAAACAGGA
TATCTGTGGTAAGCAGTTCCTGCCCCGGCTCAGGGCCAAGAACAGATGGTCCCCAGATGCGGTCCCGCCC
TCAGCAGTTTCTAGAGAACCATCAGATGTTTCCAGGGTGCCCCAAGGACCTGAAATGACCCTGTGCCTTA
TTTGAACTAACCAATCAGTTCGCTTCTCGCTTCTGTTCGCGCGCTTCTGCTCCCCGAGCTCAATAAAAGA
GCCCACAACCCCTCACTCGGCGCGCCAGTCCTCCGATAGACTGCGTCGCCCGGGTACCCGTATTCCCAAT
AAAGCCTCTTGCTGTTTGCATCCGAATCGTGGACTCGCTGATCCTTGGGAGGGTCTCCTCAGATTGATTG
ACTGCCCACCTCGGGGGTCTTTCATTTGGAGGTTCCACCGAGATTTGGAGACCCCTGCCCAGGGACCACC
GACCCCCCCGCCGGGAGGTAAGCTGGCCAGCGGTCGTTTCGTGTCTGTCTCTGTCTTTGTGCGTGTTTGT
GCCGGCATCTAATGTTTGCGCCTGCGTCTGTACTAGTTAGCTAACTAGCTCTGTATCTGGCGGACCCGTG
GTGGAACTGACGAGTTCTGAACACCCGGCCGCAACCCTGGGAGACGTCCCAGGGACTTTGGGGGCCGTTT
TTGTGGCCCGACCTGAGGAAGGGAGTCGATGTGGAATCCGACCCCGTCAGGATATGTGGTTCTGGTAGGA
GACGAGAACCTAAAACAGTTCCCGCCTCCGTCTGAATTTTTGCTTTCGGTTTGGAACCGAAGCCGCGCGT
CTTGTCTGCTGCAGCGCTGCAGCATCGTTCTGTGTTGTCTCTGTCTGACTGTGTTTCTGTATTTGTCTGA
AAATTAGGGCCAGACTGTTACCACTCCCTTAAGTTTGACCTTAGGTCACTGGAAAGATGTCGAGCGGATC
GCTCACAACCAGTCGGTAGATGTCAAGAAGAGACGTTGGGTTACCTTCTGCTCTGCAGAATGGCCAACCT
TTAACGTCGGATGGCCGCGAGACGGCACCTTTAACCGAGACCTCATCACCCAGGTTAAGATCAAGGTCTT
TTCACCTGGCCCGCATGGACACCCAGACCAGGTCCCCTACATCGTGACCTGGGAAGCCTTGGCTTTTGAC
CCCCCTCCCTGGGTCAAGCCCTTTGTACACCCTAAGCCTCCGCCTCCTCTTCCTCCATCCGCCCCGTCTC
TCCCCCTTGAACCTCCTCGTTCGACCCCGCCTCGATCCTCCCTTTATCCAGCCCTCACTCCTTCTCTAGG
CGCCGGAATTCGCCACCATGCTGCTATCCGTGCCGCTGCTGCTCGGCCTCCTCGGCCTGGCCGTCGCCGA
GCCTGCCGTCTACTTCAAGGAGCAGTTTCTGGACGGAGACGGGTGGACTTCCCGCTGGATCGAATCCAAA
CACAAGTCAGATTTTGGCAAATTCGTTCTCAGTTCCGGCAAGTTCTACGGTGACGAGGAGAAAGATAAAG
GTTTGCAGACAAGCCAGGATGCACGCTTTTATGCTCTGTCGGCCAGTTTCGAGCCTTTCAGCAACAAAGG
CCAGACGCTGGTGGTGCAGTTCACGGTGAAACATGAGCAGAACATCGACTGTGGGGGCGGCTATGTGAAG
CTGTTTCCTAATAGTTTGGACCAGACAGACATGCACGGAGACTCAGAATACAACATCATGTTTGGTCCCG
ACATCTGTGGCCCTGGCACCAAGAAGGTTCATGTCATCTTCAACTACAAGGGCAAGAACGTGCTGATCAA
CAAGGACATCCGTTGCAAGGATGATGAGTTTACACACCTGTACACACTGATTGTGCGGCCAGACAACACC
TATGAGGTGAAGATTGACAACAGCCAGGTGGAGTCCGGCTCCTTGGAAGACGATTGGGACTTCCTGCCAC
CCAAGAAGATAAAGGATCCTGATGCTTCAAAACCGGAAGACTGGGATGAGCGGGCCAAGATCGATGATCC
CACAGACTCCAAGCCTGAGGACTGGGACAAGCCCGAGCATATCCCTGACCCTGATGCTAAGAAGCCCGAG
GACTGGGATGAAGAGATGGACGGAGAGTGGGAACCCCCAGTGATTCAGAACCCTGAGTACAAGGGTGAGT
GGAAGCCCCGGCAGATCGACAACCCAGATTACAAGGGCACTTGGATCCACCCAGAAATTGACAACCCCGA
GTATTCTCCCGATCCCAGTATCTATGCCTATGATAACTTTGGCGTGCTGGGCCTGGACCTCTGGCAGGTC
AAGTCTGGCACCATCTTTGACAACTTCCTCATCACCAACGATGAGGCATACGCTGAGGAGTTTGGCAACG
AGACGTGGGGCGTAACAAAGGCAGCAGAGAAACAAATGAAGGACAAACAGGACGAGGAGCAGAGGACAAG
GAGGATGATGAGGACAAAGATGAGGATGAGGAGGATGAGGAGGACAAGGAGGAAGATGAGGAGGAAGATG
TCCCCGGCCAGGCCAAGGACGAGCTGTAGAGAGGCCTGCCTCCAGGGCTGGACTGAGGCCGGTGGAGGTG
GATCTGGTGGTGGAGGATCAATGGTGAGCAAGGGCGAGGAGCTGTTCACCGGGGTGGTGCCCATCCTGGT
CGAGCTGGACGGCGACGTAAACGGCCACAAGTTCAGCGTGTCCGGCGAGGGCGAGGGCGATGCCACCTAC
GGCAAGCTGACCCTGAAGCTGATCTGCACCACCGGCAAGCTGCCCGTGCCCTGGCCCACCCTCGTGACCA
CCCTGGGCTACGGCCTGCAGTGCTTCGCCCGCTACCCCGACCACATGAAGCAGCACGACTTCTTCAAGTC
CGCCATGCCCGAAGGCTACGTCCAGGAGCGCACCATCTTCTTCAAGGACGACGGCAACTACAAGACCCGC
GCCGAGGTGAAGTTCGAGGGCGACACCCTGGTGAACCGCATCGAGCTGAAGGGCATCGACTTCAAGGAGG
ACGGCAACATCCTGGGGCACAAGCTGGAGTACAACTACAACAGCCACAACGTCTATATCACCGCCGACAA
GCAGAAGAACGGCATCAAGGCCAACTTCAAGATCCGCCACAACATCGAGGACGGCGGCGTGCAGCTCGCC
GACCACTACCAGCAGAACACCCCCATCGGCGACGGCCCCGTGCTGCTGCCCGACAACCACTACCTGAGCT
ACCAGTCCGCCCTGAGCAAAGACCCCAACGAGAAGCGCGATCACATGGTCCTGCTGGAGTTCGTGACCGC
CGCCGGGATCACTCTCGGCATGGACGAGCTGTACAAGTAAACCGGTACCTCTAGAACTATAGCTAGCATG
CGCAAATTTAAAGCGCTGATATCGATAAAATAAAAGATTTTATTTAGTCTCCAGAAAAAGGGGGGAATGA
AAGACCCCACCTGTAGGTTTGGCAAGCTAGCTTAAGTAACGCCATTTTGCAAGGCATGGAAAATACATAA
CTGAGAATAGAGAAGTTCAGATCAAGGTTAGGAACAGAGAGACAGCAGAATATGGGCCAAACAGGATATC
TGTGGTAAGCAGTTCCTGCCCCGGCTCAGGGCCAAGAACAGATGGTCCCCAGATGCGGTCCCGCCCTCAG
CAGTTTCTAGAGAACCATCAGATGTTTCCAGGGTGCCCCAAGGACCTGAAATGACCCTGTGCCTTATTTG
AACTAACCAATCAGTTCGCTTCTCGCTTCTGTTCGCGCGCTTCTGCTCCCCGAGCTCAATAAAAGAGCCC
ACAACCCCTCACTCGGCGCGCCAGTCCTCCGATAGACTGCGTCGCCCGGGTACCCGTGTATCCAATAAAC
CCTCTTGCAGTTGCATCCGACTTGTGGTCTCGCTGTTCCTTGGGAGGGTCTCCTCTGAGTGATTGACTAC
CCGTCAGCGGGGGTCTTTCATGGGTAACAGTTTCTTGAAGTTGGAGAACAACATTCTGAGGGTAGGAGTC
GAATATTAAGTAATCCTGACTCAATTAGCCACTGTTTTGAATCCACATACTCCAATACTCCTGAAATAGT
TCATTATGGACAGCGCAGAAAGAGCTGGGGAGAATTGTGAAATTGTTATCCGCTCACAATTCCACACAAC
ATACGAGCCGGAAGCATAAAGTGTAAAGCCTGGGGTGCCTAATGAGTGAGCTAACTCACATTAATTGCGT
TGCGCTCACTGCCCGCTTTCCAGTCGGGAAACCTGTCGTGCCAGCTGCATTAATGAATCGGCCAACGCGC
GGGGAGAGGCGGTTTGCGTATTGGGCGCTCTTCCGCTTCCTCGCTCACTGACTCGCTGCGCTCGGTCGTT
CGGCTGCGGCGAGCGGTATCAGCTCACTCAAAGGCGGTAATACGGTTATCCACAGAATCAGGGGATAACG
CAGGAAAGAACATGTGAGCAAAAGGCCAGCAAAAGGCCAGGAACCGTAAAAAGGCCGCGTTGCTGGCGTT
TTTCCATAGGCTCCGCCCCCCTGACGAGCATCACAAAAATCGACGCTCAAGTCAGAGGTGGCGAAACCCG
ACAGGACTATAAAGATACCAGGCGTTTCCCCCTGGAAGCTCCCTCGTGCGCTCTCCTGTTCCGACCCTGC
CGCTTACCGGATACCTGTCCGCCTTTCTCCCTTCGGGAAGCGTGGCGCTTTCTCATAGCTCACGCTGTAG
GTATCTCAGTTCGGTGTAGGTCGTTCGCTCCAAGCTGGGCTGTGTGCACGAACCCCCCGTTCAGCCCGAC
CGCTGCGCCTTATCCGGTAACTATCGTCTTGAGTCCAACCCGGTAAGACACGACTTATCGCCACTGGCAG
CAGCCACTGGTAACAGGATTAGCAGAGCGAGGTATGTAGGCGGTGCTACAGAGTTCTTGAAGTGGTGGCC
TAACTACGGCTACACTAGAAGAACAGTATTTGGTATCTGCGCTCTGCTGAAGCCAGTTACCTTCGGAAAA
AGAGTTGGTAGCTCTTGATCCGGCAAACAAACCACCGCTGGTAGCGGTGGTTTTTTTGTTTGCAAGCAGC
AGATTACGCGCAGAAAAAAAGGATCTCAAGAAGATCCTTTGATCTTTTCTACGGGGTCTGACGCTCAGTG
GAACGAAAACTCACGTTAAGGGATTTTGGTCATGAGATTATCAAAAAGGATCTTCACCTAGATCCTTTTA
AATTAAAAATGAAGTTTTAAATCAATCTAAAGTATATATGAGTAAACTTGGTCTGACAGTTACCAATGCT
TAATCAGTGAGGCACCTATCTCAGCGATCTGTCTATTTCGTTCATCCATAGTTGCCTGACTCCCCGTCGT
GTAGATAACTACGATACGGGAGGGCTTACCATCTGGCCCCAGTGCTGCAATGATACCGCGAGACCCACGC
TCACCGGCTCCAGATTTATCAGCAATAAACCAGCCAGCCGGAAGGGCCGAGCGCAGAAGTGGTCCTGCAA
CTTTATCCGCCTCCATCCAGTCTATTAATTGTTGCCGGGAAGCTAGAGTAAGTAGTTCGCCAGTTAATAG
TTTGCGCAACGTTGTTGCCATTGCTACAGGCATCGTGGTGTCACGCTCGTCGTTTGGTATGGCTTCATTC
AGCTCCGGTTCCCAACGATCAAGGCGAGTTACATGATCCCCCATGTTGTGCAAAAAAGCGGTTAGCTCCT
TCGGTCCTCCGATCGTTGTCAGAAGTAAGTTGGCCGCAGTGTTATCACTCATGGTTATGGCAGCACTGCA
TAATTCTCTTACTGTCATGCCATCCGTAAGATGCTTTTCTGTGACTGGTGAGTACTCAACCAAGTCATTC
TGAGAATAGTGTATGCGGCGACCGAGTTGCTCTTGCCCGGCGTCAATACGGGATAATACCGCGCCACATA
GCAGAACTTTAAAAGTGCTCATCATTGGAAAACGTTCTTCGGGGCGAAAACTCTCAAGGATCTTACCGCT
GTTGAGATCCAGTTCGATGTAACCCACTCGTGCACCCAACTGATCTTCAGCATCTTTTACTTTCACCAGC
GTTTCTGGGTGAGCAAAAACAGGAAGGCAAAATGCCGCAAAAAAGGGAATAAGGGCGACACGGAAATGTT
GAATACTCATACTCTTCCTTTTTCAATATTATTGAAGCATTTATCAGGGTTATTGTCTCATGAGCGGATA
CATATTTGAATGTATTTAGAAAAATAAACAAATAGGGGTTCCGCGCACATTTCCCCGAAAAGTGCCACCT
GACGTCTAAGAAACCATTATTATCATGACATTAACCTATAAAAATAGGCGTATCACGAGGCCCTTTCGTC
TCGCGCGTTTCGGTGATGACGGTGAAAACCTCTGACACATGCAGCTCCCGGAGACGGTCACAGCTTGTCT
GTAAGCGGATGCCGGGAGCAGACAAGCCCGTCAGGGCGCGTCAGCGGGTGTTGGCGGGTGTCGGGGCTGG
CTTAACTATGCGGCATCAGAGCAGATTGTACTGAGAGTGCACCATATGCGGTGTGAAATACCGCACAGAT
GCGTAAGGAGAAAATACCGCATCAGGCGCCATTCGCCATTCAGGCTGCGCAACTGTTGGGAAGGGCGATC
GGTGCGGGCCTCTTCGCTATTACGCCAGCTGGCGAAAGGGGGATGTGCTGCAAGGCGATTAAGTTGGGTA
ACGCCAGGGTTTTCCCAGTCACGACGTTGTAAAACGACGGCGCAAGGAATGGTGCATGCAAGGAGATGGC
GCCCAACAGTCCCCCGGCCACGGGGCCTGCCACCATACCCACGCCGAAACAAGCGCTCATGAGCCCGAAG
TGGCGAGCCCGATCTTCCCCATCGGTGATGTCGGCGATATAGGCGCCAGCAACCGCACCTGTGGCGCCGG
TGATGCCGGCCACGATGCGTCCGGCGTAGAGGCGATTAGTCCAATTTGTTAAAGACAGGATATCAGTGGT
CCAGGCTCTAGTTTTGACTCAACAATATCACCAGCTGAAGCCTATAGAGTACGAGCCATAGATAAAATAA
AAGATTTTATTTAGTCTCCAGAAAAAGGGGGGA
Features (pLannotate 1.2.2; 18 found; start..end, strand, type, name):
    580..921     +  misc_feature   MESV Ψ: packaging signal of murine embryonic stem cell virus
    988..1404    +  CDS            gag (truncated): truncated Moloney murine leukemia virus (MMLV) gag gene lacking the start codon
   1418..2509    +  CDS            CALR (fragment): CALR_HUMAN - Also known as CRTC. Experimental evidence at protein level: Swiss-Prot protein existence level 1. Calcium-binding chaperone that promotes folding, oligomeric assembly and quality control in the endoplasmic reticulum (ER) via the calreticulin/calnexin cycle. This lectin interacts transiently with almost all of the monoglucosylated glycoproteins that are synthesized in the ER (PubMed:7876246). Interacts with the DNA-binding domain of NR3C1 and mediates its nuclear export (PubMed:11149926). Involved in maternal gene expression regulation. May participate in oocyte maturation via the
   2681..3400    +  CDS            Venus: yellow fluorescent protein (YFP) with fast and efficient maturation (Nagai et al., 2002) mammalian codon-optimized
   3497..4011    +  LTR            3' LTR: 3' long terminal repeat from murine embryonic stem cell virus
   4173..4189    -  protein_bind   lac operator: The lac repressor binds to the lac operator to inhibit transcription in E. coli. This inhibition can be relieved by adding lactose or isopropyl-β-D-thiogalactopyranoside (IPTG). lac repressor encoded by lacI
   4197..4227    -  promoter       lac promoter: promoter for the E. coli lac operon
   4242..4263    -  protein_bind   CAP binding site: CAP binding activates transcription in the presence of cAMP. E. coli catabolite activator protein
   4276..4368    -  CDS            lacI (fragment): lac repressor; lacI; The lac repressor binds to the lac operator to inhibit transcription in E. coli. This inhibition can be relieved by adding lactose or isopropyl-β-D-thiogalactopyranoside (IPTG).
   4551..5139    -  rep_origin     ori: high-copy-number ColE1/pMB1/pBR322/pUC origin of replication
   5310..6170    -  CDS            AmpR: β-lactamase; bla; confers resistance to ampicillin, carbenicillin, and related antibiotics
   6171..6275    -  promoter       AmpR promoter: bla
   6370..6405    +  CDS            rop (fragment): Rop protein, which maintains plasmids at low copy number; rop
   6507..6606    +  misc_feature   bom (fragment): basis of mobility region from pBR322
   6612..6761    -  CDS            lacZα (fragment): LacZα fragment of β-galactosidase; lacZ fragment
   6761..6962    -  CDS            TcR (fragment): tetracycline efflux protein; tet; confers resistance to tetracycline
   6963..7061    +  CDS            env (fragment): murine leukemia virus gPr80 envelope polyprotein precursor; env; proteolytically cleaved into gp70SU and p15TM subunits
   7103..516     +  LTR            5' LTR (across the origin): 5' long terminal repeat from murine embryonic stem cell virus
