[The description below was written by a language model from this plasmid's Addgene catalogue record and pLannotate feature annotations shown in this document.]
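Description:
pMSCV/CALR del52-linker-Venus is a gammaretroviral expression vector for mammalian cells, derived from pMSCV-IRES-GFP by removing the IRES-GFP cassette and inserting a fusion of human calreticulin (CALR) carrying the del52 frameshift mutation to the yellow fluorescent protein Venus. The sequenced plasmid is about 7.1 kb. It is propagated in E. coli through a high-copy ColE1/pUC-type origin and selected with ampicillin via the β-lactamase gene. Short annotated fragments of lacI, lacZα, rop, bom, TcR and env appear to be non-functional backbone remnants.

The retroviral unit is bounded by murine embryonic stem cell virus 5′ and 3′ LTRs. It includes the Ψ packaging signal and a truncated gag segment lacking its start codon, which together support encapsidation of the genomic RNA when gag, pol and env are supplied in trans by a packaging system. The 5′ LTR acts as the MSCV promoter driving the insert, which was cloned between EcoRI and AgeI. The feature table shows a CALR coding fragment followed by an unannotated stretch and then mammalian codon-optimized Venus. That gap plausibly holds the altered C-terminal reading frame created by the deletion plus the linker, although the annotation does not resolve this. No separate mammalian selection marker is annotated, so Venus fluorescence is the means of identifying transduced cells and tracking the fusion protein.

The backbone modification field mentions "CALR ins5" rather than del52, which conflicts with the plasmid name and insert field and may be a clerical carry-over from a sibling construct. The associated publication concerns loss of KDEL function in frameshift-mutant calreticulin and its effect on the thrombopoietin receptor MPL. This points to use in stable expression and visualization of mutant CALR in such studies.
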