Addgene plasmid #214788: pMSCV/CALR del52-linker-Venus
Purpose: Mammalian expression of human CALR del52-linker-Venus
Depositing lab: Norio Komatsu. Depositing organization: Juntendo University. Publication: Loss of KDEL function from a calreticulin frameshift mutation drives expression of an immature, mutant calreticulin-dependent form of the thrombopoietin receptor MPL. Masubuchi N, Yang Y, Imai M, Kihara Y, Morishita S, Edahiro Y, Komatsu N. Haematologica. 2025 Nov 6. doi: 10.3324/haematol.2025.287585. PubMed 41195513.
Backbone
  Vector backbone: pMSCV-IRES-GFP
  Backbone manufacturer: addgene(Plasmid #20672)
  Backbone size w/o insert (bp): 6500
  Modifications to backbone: deleted IRES-GFP and inserte CALR ins5-linker-Venus
  Vector type: Retroviral
Growth in bacteria
  Bacterial resistance: Ampicillin, 100 μg/mL
  Growth temperature: 37°C
  Growth strain: NEB Stable
  Copy number: Unknown
Gene/Insert
  Gene/Insert name: CALR del52-linker-Venus
  Species: H. sapiens (human)
  Entrez Gene: CALR (a.k.a. CALR1, CRT, HEL-S-99n, RO, SSA, cC1qR)
  Promoter: MSCV
  Cloning method: Restriction Enzyme; 5′ cloning site EcoRI (unknown if destroyed); 3′ cloning site AgeI (unknown if destroyed)
  Sequencing primers: 5′ MSCV
Terms and licenses: Academic/Nonprofit Terms; Industry Terms: Not Available to Industry
How to cite: pMSCV/CALR del52-linker-Venus was a gift from Norio Komatsu (Addgene plasmid # 214788 ; http://n2t.net/addgene:214788 ; RRID:Addgene_214788)
